>Addgene plasmid #50815 | SERA3-bio-His | depositor full sequence | sequence record 76303 | SERA3-bio-His sequence 9411 bps
CATGTTGACATTGATTATTGACTAGTTATTAATAGTAATCAATTACGGGGTCATTAGTTCATAGCCCATA
TATGGAGTTCCGCGTTACATAACTTACGGTAAATGGCCCGCCTGGCTGACCGCCCAACGACCCCCGCCCA
TTGACGTCAATAATGACGTATGTTCCCATAGTAACGCCAATAGGGACTTTCCATTGACGTCAATGGGTGG
AGTATTTACGGTAAACTGCCCACTTGGCAGTACATCAAGTGTATCATATGCCAAGTCCGCCCCCTATTGA
CGTCAATGACGGTAAATGGCCCGCCTGGCATTATGCCCAGTACATGACCTTACGGGACTTTCCTACTTGG
CAGTACATCTACGTATTAGTCATCGCTATTACCATGGTGATGCGGTTTTGGCAGTACACCAATGGGCGTG
GATAGCGGTTTGACTCACGGGGATTTCCAAGTCTCCACCCCATTGACGTCAATGGGAGTTTGTTTTGGCA
CCAAAATCAACGGGACTTTCCAAAATGTCGTAATAACCCCGCCCCGTTGACGCAAATGGGCGGTAGGCGT
GTACGGTGGGAGGTCTATATAAGCAGAGCTCGTTTAGTGAACCGTCAGATCCTCACTCTCTTCCGCATCG
CTGTCTGCGAGGGCCAGCTGTTGGGCTCGCGGTTGAGGACAAACTCTTCGCGGTCTTTCCAGTACTCTTG
GATCGGAAACCCGTCGGCCTCCGAACGGTACTCCGCCACCGAGGGACCTGAGCGAGTCCGCATCGACCGG
ATCGGAAAACCTCTCGAGAAAGGCGTCTAACCAGTCACAGTCGCAAGGTAGGCTGAGCACCGTGGCGGGC
GGCAGCGGGTGGCGGTCGGGGTTGTTTCTGGCGGAGGTGCTGCTGATGATGTAATTAAAGTAGGCGGTCT
TGAGACGGCGGATGGTCGAGGTGAGGTGTGGCAGGCTTGAGATCCAGCTGTTGGGGTGAGTACTCCCTCT
CAAAAGCGGGCATTACTTCTGCGCTAAGATTGTCAGTTTCCAAAAACGAGGAGGATTTGATATTCACCTG
GCCCGATCTGGCCATACACTTGAGTGACAATGACATCCACTTTGCCTTTCTCTCCACAGGTGTCCACTCC
CAGGTCCAAGTTTGCCACCATGGAGTTTCAGACCCAGGTACTCATGTCCCTGCTGCTCTGCATGTCTGGT
GCGGCCGCAACAACAGTGGACGAGAGCACCAAAGAGGGCAGCCAGAACCCCAAGAACAGCGCCAGCACAA
CACCAGCCAGCGGCTCTCAGAAGGGCAGCAGCTCTGAGTCTCCTGGCAGCAGCGTGGAAAAGCAGAGCCA
GGAAAGCAACAAAGAGTCCACCAACGGCGGCAACGTGGTGTCCCAGGGAACCCCCGCCAATACCTTCGGC
CAGAACAGCAACAACCCCGCCGATAGCCCTCAGGGCACCAGCACACTGCCTAGCCCCCCCAAGAGCATCG
ACGTGAAGTCCGCCTTCCTGAAGCACTACAAGGGCGTGAAAGTGACCGGCAGCTGCAACGCCAACTTCCA
GCTGTTCCTGGTGCCCCACATCTTCATCAACGTCGAGACAAAAGAGAACAACATCCAGCTCGACGTCAAG
TTCCTCAAGCTGACCAAGCGGATCGACTTCGCCAAGGACAAGAGCATGCTGAAGAACAAGTGCGAGAGCG
GCAAGAACCAGGCCTTCAAGTTCGTGCTGTACTTCAAGGACGACATCCTGACCATCAAGTGGAAGGTGTA
CGAGGAAAAGAGCGCCACCCCCCAGAAGTCCGAAGAGAACACCGTGGACATCAAGCTGTACAAGCTGCCT
AAGCTGGACCAGACCATCACCAGCATCCAGGTGCACACCCTGAGCATCGAGGGCACAAGCTACCTGATGG
AAAGCAAGGACTACAGCCTGGGCAACAACCTGCCCGAGAAGTGCGACGCTATCGCCAGCGACTGCTTCCT
GAGCGGCAACATCAATGTGGAAAAGTGCCTGAAGTGCACCCTGAAAGTGAAGAAGGTGGAAGCCAGCGAC
GAGTGCTACAAATACGTGTCCAAGGATAAGCCCAAAGAAACAAAGCTGGCCGTGTCCGGCAGCGAAGTGA
AAGAAGTGAAGGCCGCCAGCGTGGACCACAGCAACGACAAAGAGTACGAGCTGAGCCAGAGCATCAACAA
TATCCTGAACAAGATGTACAAGAAAGAGAGCAACGACGAGAAGAACAACAAAAAAGAGCTGATCAAGCTC
GAGGACGCCGACGACAGCCTGCAGAAAGAACTGAACAAGTACTGCAACAGCCTGAAAGAGGTGGACCTGA
ACGGCGTGCTGAGCAAGAACGAAGTGGGCAACGAGAAGGACGTGTTCAACAATCTGGCCACCCTGCTCAA
AGAACACATGCTGGAAAGCCACCATGTGGTGTTCGAGAAGCTGAAGAATAGCGCCCTGTGCCTCAAGAAC
ATCGATGACTGGCTGAAAAACAAGAACGGCCTGATCGTGCCCCCCAGCAAGTATAAGCTGAAGGACACCA
ATGAGAAAAAAGAACTCAACAACAACGTGGAAGTGATCGAGGACATGTTCAAGGCCAACGAGCACGGCAT
CGTGGATCTGACCAAGTTCCCCATCGACACCAACTACGCCAGCTACAAGCACATCGACCACACCTACTGT
AACAACGACTACTGCAACTGGGCCAAAGACAAGAACTCCTGCATCAGCAAGATCAATGTCGAGGACCAGA
AGAACTGCGCCCTGAGCTGGGCCTTCGCCTCCAAGTACCACCTGGAAACAATCAAGTGCATGAAGGGCTA
TGAGCACATCCCCATCAGCAGCCTGTATATCGCCAACTGCGCCAAGAACGAGAAAAAGGATGTGTGCACC
GAGGGCAGCAACCCCCTGAAGGTGCTGCAGATGATCGTGGAAAAAGGCTTCCTGCCTACCGAGGGCGACT
ACAGCTACGAGCAGAGCAAAGTGGGCGAGACATGCCCCGAGGTGCAGAACGGATGGGTCAACCTGTGGGC
CAACGCCAAGCTGCTGGAACAGAACAACGATGAGCACAACTCCCTGAGCACCAAGGGCTACACCGCCTAC
GAGAGCGAGGCCTTCCAGAAAGACATGCACAGCTTCGTGAAGCTGATTAAGGACGAGATCATGAACAAGG
GCAGCGTGATCGCCTACGTGAAAGCCGACAAGATCATGGCCTACGAGTTCAACGGCAAGAAGGTCCAGAA
CCTCTGCGGCGACAAGACCCCCGACCACGCCGTGAACATCATCGGCTACGGCAACTACATCAACGACGAA
CACCAGAAAAAGTCCTACTGGATCGTGCGGAACTCCTGGGGCAAGCACTGGGGCGATAAGGGCCACTTCA
AAGTGGATATGTACGGCCCCTCCGACTGCGAGGACAACTTCATCCACAGCGTGGTCATCTTCAACGTGGA
CCTGCCCATCAACCAGGAATCCGTCAAGAAAGAACCCAAGATCTACAACTACTACCTGAAGGCCAGCCCC
GACTTCTACCACAACCTGTACTACAAGAACTTCGACAGCCAGAAGGGAAAGGCCGACCAGGCCGAAAACA
AAAAGTCTTACCTGTACGGCCAGGAAGAGAGCACCTCCGAGCAGCTGCCTAGCAGCCTCAGCAGCCCCCA
GAACAACAAGCAGAGCGAGCGGAGCAAAGAAAAGGTGGACATCTTTCACGTGCTGAAGCACATCAAGGAC
TCCAAGATCAAGATGGGCATCGTGAAGTACGACCACAGCGACGCCCTGGGCGAGGATAACGTGTGCAGCA
GAAGCTACAGCTCCAACCCCGAGAAGCAGGAAGGCTGCGTCAAATTCTGCAATGAGAATTGGGGCAAGTG
CAAGGACGCCGCCAGCCCTGGCTTTTGCCTGAGCGAGCTGGAAAAGACCAATGACTGCTTCTTCTGCTAC
ATTGGCGCGCCGTCGACCTCCATCACGGCCTATAAGAGTGAGGGGGAGTCAGCGGAGTTCTCCTTCCCAC
TCAACCTTGGAGAGGAAAGCCTGCAGGGAGAGTTGAGATGGAAGGCAGAGAAGGCTCCTTCTTCCCAGTC
CTGGATCACCTTCTCCCTAAAGAACCAAAAGGTGTCTGTGCAGAAGTCTACTAGCAACCCCAAGTTCCAG
CTGTCCGAAACGCTCCCACTCACCCTTCAGATACCCCAGGTCTCCCTTCAGTTTGCTGGTTCTGGCAACC
TGACCCTGACTCTGGACAGAGGGATACTGTATCAGGAAGTGAACCTGGTGGTGATGAAAGTGACTCAGCC
CGACAGCAACACTTTGACCTGTGAGGTGATGGGACCCACCTCACCCAAGATGAGACTGATCTTGAAGCAG
GAGAATCAGGAGGCCAGGGTCTCCAGGCAGGAGAAAGTGATTCAAGTGCAGGCCCCTGAAGCAGGGGTGT
GGCAATGTCTACTGAGTGAAGGTGAAGAGGTCAAGATGGACTCCAAGATCCAGGTTTTATCCAAAGGGTT
GAATTCCGGCAGCCTGCACCACATCCTGGACGCCCAGAAGATGCTGTGGAACCACAGGGACAGGAACCTG
CCTCCTCTGGCCCCTCTGGGCCCCCACCACCATCACCACCATTGAGTCTAGACACGTGATTAATTAAGGA
TCCCCCGACCTCGACCTCTGGCTAATAAAGGAAATTTATTTTCATTGCAATAGTGTGTTGGAATTTTTTG
TGTCTCTCACTCGGAAGGACATATGGGAGGGCAAATCATTTGGTCGAGATCCCTCGGAGATCTCTAGCTA
GAGGATCGATCCCCGCCCCGGACGAACTAAACCTGACTACGACATCTCTGCCCCTTCTTCGCGGGGCAGT
GCATGTAATCCCTTCAGTTGGTTGGTACAACTTGCCAACTGGGCCCTGTTCCACATGTGACACGGGGGGG
GACCAAACACAAAGGGGTTCTCTGACTGTAGTTGACATCCTTATAAATGGATGTGCACATTTGCCAACAC
TGAGTGGCTTTCATCCTGGAGCAGACTTTGCAGTCTGTGGACTGCAACACAACATTGCCTTTATGTGTAA
CTCTTGGCTGAAGCTCTTACACCAATGCTGGGGGACATGTACCTCCCAGGGGCCCAGGAAGACTACGGGA
GGCTACACCAACGTCAATCAGAGGGGCCTGTGTAGCTACCGATAAGCGGACCCTCAAGAGGGCATTAGCA
ATAGTGTTTATAAGGCCCCCTTGTTAACCCTAAACGGGTAGCATATGCTTCCCGGGTAGTAGTATATACT
ATCCAGACTAACCCTAATTCAATAGCATATGTTACCCAACGGGAAGCATATGCTATCGAATTAGGGTTAG
TAAAAGGGTCCTAAGGAACAGCGATATCTCCCACCCCATGAGCTGTCACGGTTTTATTTACATGGGGTCA
GGATTCCACGAGGGTAGTGAACCATTTTAGTCACAAGGGCAGTGGCTGAAGATCAAGGAGCGGGCAGTGA
ACTCTCCTGAATCTTCGCCTGCTTCTTCATTCTCCTTCGTTTAGCTAATAGAATAACTGCTGAGTTGTGA
ACAGTAAGGTGTATGTGAGGTGCTCGAAAACAAGGTTTCAGGTGACGCCCCCAGAATAAAATTTGGACGG
GGGGTTCAGTGGTGGCATTGTGCTATGACACCAATATAACCCTCACAAACCCCTTGGGCAATAAATACTA
GTGTAGGAATGAAACATTCTGAATATCTTTAACAATAGAAATCCATGGGGTGGGGACAAGCCGTAAAGAC
TGGATGTCCATCTCACACGAATTTATGGCTATGGGCAACACATAATCCTAGTGCAATATGATACTGGGGT
TATTAAGATGTGTCCCAGGCAGGGACCAAGACAGGTGAACCATGTTGTTACACTCTATTTGTAACAAGGG
GAAAGAGAGTGGACGCCGACAGCAGCGGACTCCACTGGTTGTCTCTAACACCCCCGAAAATTAAACGGGG
CTCCACGCCAATGGGGCCCATAAACAAAGACAAGTGGCCACTCTTTTTTTTGAAATTGTGGAGTGGGGGC
ACGCGTCAGCCCCCACACGCCGCCCTGCGGTTTTGGACTGTAAAATAAGGGTGTAATAACTTGGCTGATT
GTAACCCCGCTAACCACTGCGGTCAAACCACTTGCCCACAAAACCACTAATGGCACCCCGGGGAATACCT
GCATAAGTAGGTGGGCGGGCCAAGATAGGGGCGCGATTGCTGCGATCTGGAGGACAAATTACACACACTT
GCGCCTGAGCGCCAAGCACAGGGTTGTTGGTCCTCATATTCACGAGGTCGCTGAGAGCACGGTGGGCTAA
TGTTGCCATGGGTAGCATATACTACCCAAATATCTGGATAGCATATGCTATCCTAATCTATATCTGGGTA
GCATAGGCTATCCTAATCTATATCTGGGTAGCATATGCTATCCTAATCTATATCTGGGTAGTATATGCTA
TCCTAATTTATATCTGGGTAGCATAGGCTATCCTAATCTATATCTGGGTAGCATATGCTATCCTAATCTA
TATCTGGGTAGTATATGCTATCCTAATCTGTATCCGGGTAGCATATGCTATCCTAATAGAGATTAGGGTA
GTATATGCTATCCTAATTTATATCTGGGTAGCATATACTACCCAAATATCTGGATAGCATATGCTATCCT
AATCTATATCTGGGTAGCATATGCTATCCTAATCTATATCTGGGTAGCATAGGCTATCCTAATCTATATC
TGGGTAGCATATGCTATCCTAATCTATATCTGGGTAGTATATGCTATCCTAATTTATATCTGGGTAGCAT
AGGCTATCCTAATCTATATCTGGGTAGCATATGCTATCCTAATCTATATCTGGGTAGTATATGCTATCCT
AATCTGTATCCGGGTAGCATATGCTATCCTCATGATAAGCTGTCAAACATGAGAATTTTCTTGAAGACGA
AAGGGCCTCGTGATACGCCTATTTTTATAGGTTAATGTCATGATAATAATGGTTTCTTAGACGTCAGGTG
GCACTTTTCGGGGAAATGTGCGCGGAACCCCTATTTGTTTATTTTTCTAAATACATTCAAATATGTATCC
GCTCATGAGACAATAACCCTGATAAATGCTTCAATAATATTGAAAAAGGAAGAGTATGAGTATTCAACAT
TTCCGTGTCGCCCTTATTCCCTTTTTTGCGGCATTTTGCCTTCCTGTTTTTGCTCACCCAGAAACGCTGG
TGAAAGTAAAAGATGCTGAAGATCAGTTGGGTGCACGAGTGGGTTACATCGAACTGGATCTCAACAGCGG
TAAGATCCTTGAGAGTTTTCGCCCCGAAGAACGTTTTCCAATGATGAGCACTTTTAAAGTTCTGCTATGT
GGCGCGGTATTATCCCGTGTTGACGCCGGGCAAGAGCAACTCGGTCGCCGCATACACTATTCTCAGAATG
ACTTGGTTGAGTACTCACCAGTCACAGAAAAGCATCTTACGGATGGCATGACAGTAAGAGAATTATGCAG
TGCTGCCATAACCATGAGTGATAACACTGCGGCCAACTTACTTCTGACAACGATCGGAGGACCGAAGGAG
CTAACCGCTTTTTTGCACAACATGGGGGATCATGTAACTCGCCTTGATCGTTGGGAACCGGAGCTGAATG
AAGCCATACCAAACGACGAGCGTGACACCACGATGCCTGCAGCAATGGCAACAACGTTGCGCAAACTATT
AACTGGCGAACTACTTACTCTAGCTTCCCGGCAACAATTAATAGACTGGATGGAGGCGGATAAAGTTGCA
GGACCACTTCTGCGCTCGGCCCTTCCGGCTGGCTGGTTTATTGCTGATAAATCTGGAGCCGGTGAGCGTG
GGTCTCGCGGTATCATTGCAGCACTGGGGCCAGATGGTAAGCCCTCCCGTATCGTAGTTATCTACACGAC
GGGGAGTCAGGCAACTATGGATGAACGAAATAGACAGATCGCTGAGATAGGTGCCTCACTGATTAAGCAT
TGGTAACTGTCAGACCAAGTTTACTCATATATACTTTAGATTGATTTAAAACTTCATTTTTAATTTAAAA
GGATCTAGGTGAAGATCCTTTTTGATAATCTCATGACCAAAATCCCTTAACGTGAGTTTTCGTTCCACTG
AGCGTCAGACCCCGTAGAAAAGATCAAAGGATCTTCTTGAGATCCTTTTTTTCTGCGCGTAATCTGCTGC
TTGCAAACAAAAAAACCACCGCTACCAGCGGTGGTTTGTTTGCCGGATCAAGAGCTACCAACTCTTTTTC
CGAAGGTAACTGGCTTCAGCAGAGCGCAGATACCAAATACTGTTCTTCTAGTGTAGCCGTAGTTAGGCCA
CCACTTCAAGAACTCTGTAGCACCGCCTACATACCTCGCTCTGCTAATCCTGTTACCAGTGGCTGCTGCC
AGTGGCGATAAGTCGTGTCTTACCGGGTTGGACTCAAGACGATAGTTACCGGATAAGGCGCAGCGGTCGG
GCTGAACGGGGGGTTCGTGCACACAGCCCAGCTTGGAGCGAACGACCTACACCGAACTGAGATACCTACA
GCGTGAGCTATGAGAAAGCGCCACGCTTCCCGAAGGGAGAAAGGCGGACAGGTATCCGGTAAGCGGCAGG
GTCGGAACAGGAGAGCGCACGAGGGAGCTTCCAGGGGGAAACGCCTGGTATCTTTATAGTCCTGTCGGGT
TTCGCCACCTCTGACTTGAGCGTCGATTTTTGTGATGCTCGTCAGGGGGGCGGAGCCTATGGAAAAACGC
CAGCAACGCGGCCTTTTTACGGTTCCTGGCCTTTTGCTGGCCTTTTGCTCACATGTTCTTTCCTGCGTTA
TCCCCTGATTCTGTGGATAACCGTATTACCGCCTTTGAGTGAGCTGATACCGCTCGCCGCAGCCGAACGA
CCGAGCGCAGCGAGTCAGTGAGCGAGGAAGCGGAAGAGCGCCCAATACGCAAACCGCCTCTCCCCGCGCG
TTGGCCGATTCATTAATGCAGCTGGCACGACAGGTTTCCCGACTGGAAAGCGGGCAGTGAGCGCAACGCA
ATTAATGTGAGTTAGCTCACTCATTAGGCACCCCAGGCTTTACACTTTATGCTTCCGGCTCGTATGTTGT
GTGGAATTGTGAGCGGATAACAATTTCACACAGGAAACAGCTATGACCATGATTACGCCAAGCTCTAGCT
AGAGGTCGACCAATTCTCATGTTTGACAGCTTATCATCGCAGATCCGGGCAACGTTGTTGCCATTGCTGC
AGGCGCAGAACTGGTAGGTATGGAAGATCTATACATTGAATCAATATTGGCAATTAGCCATATTAGTCAT
TGGTTATATAGCATAAATCAATATTGGCTATTGGCCATTGCATACGTTGTATCTATATCATAATATGTAC
ATTTATATTGGCTCATGTCCAATATGACCGC
Features (pLannotate 1.2.2; 19 found; start..end, strand, type, name):
      7..386     +  enhancer       CMV enhancer: human cytomegalovirus immediate early enhancer
    388..587     +  promoter       CMV promoter: human cytomegalovirus (CMV) immediate early promoter
    655..693     +  misc_feature   Ad SA (fragment): adenovirus major late transcript splice acceptor (Friedrich and Soriano, 1991)
    726..935     -  CDS            PTP (fragment): TERM_ADE02 - Experimental evidence at protein level: Swiss-Prot protein existence level 1. Protein covalently bound to the viral DNA that acts as a primer for viral genomic replication by DNA strand displacement. Assembles on the viral origin of replication in an initiation complex with viral polymerase, DBP, host NFIA and host POU2F1/OCT1. During initiation, the polymerase covalently couples the first dCTP with Ser- 580 of pTP. The terminal protein stimulates the template activity over 20 fold compared to protein-free templates. Neo-synthesized viral genomes are linked to two preterminal prot
    966..1055    +  intron         chimeric intron (fragment): chimera between introns from adenovirus and immunoglobulin heavy chain genes
   1074..1120    +  CDS            IgH signal sequence (fragment): signal sequence from the mouse immunoglobulin heavy chain variable region
   3225..3356    +  CDS            CTSL (fragment): CATL1_CHICK - Also known as CTSL1. Experimental evidence at protein level: Swiss-Prot protein existence level 1. Important for the overall degradation of proteins in lysosomes. From Gallus gallus (Chicken).
   3921..4484    +  CDS            Cd4 (fragment): CD4_RAT - Experimental evidence at protein level: Swiss-Prot protein existence level 1. Integral membrane glycoprotein that plays an essential role in the immune response and serves multiple functions in responses against both external and internal offenses. In T-cells, functions primarily as a coreceptor for MHC class II molecule:peptide complex. The antigens presented by class II peptides are derived from extracellular proteins while class I peptides are derived from cytosolic proteins. Interacts simultaneously with the T-cell receptor (TCR) and the MHC class II presented by antigen presenti
   4644..4699    +  polyA_signal   β-globin poly(A) signal: rabbit β-globin polyadenylation signal (Gil and Proudfoot, 1987)
   5213..6894    -  rep_origin     oriP (fragment): Epstein-Barr virus oriP replication origin (Yates et al., 2000)
   7021..7125    +  promoter       AmpR promoter: bla
   7126..7986    +  CDS            AmpR: β-lactamase; bla; confers resistance to ampicillin, carbenicillin, and related antibiotics
   8157..8745    +  rep_origin     ori: high-copy-number ColE1/pMB1/pBR322/pUC origin of replication
   8928..9020    +  CDS            lacI (fragment): lac repressor; lacI; The lac repressor binds to the lac operator to inhibit transcription in E. coli. This inhibition can be relieved by adding lactose or isopropyl-β-D-thiogalactopyranoside (IPTG).
   9033..9054    +  protein_bind   CAP binding site: CAP binding activates transcription in the presence of cAMP. E. coli catabolite activator protein
   9069..9099    +  promoter       lac promoter: promoter for the E. coli lac operon
   9107..9123    +  protein_bind   lac operator: The lac repressor binds to the lac operator to inhibit transcription in E. coli. This inhibition can be relieved by adding lactose or isopropyl-β-D-thiogalactopyranoside (IPTG). lac repressor encoded by lacI
   9193..9209    +  promoter       tet promoter (fragment): E. coli promoter for tetracycline efflux protein gene
   9219..9244    -  CDS            bla(M) (fragment): β-lactamase lacking the signal sequence; bla(M); allows cytosolic expression of β-lactamase
