[The description below was written by a language model from this plasmid's Addgene catalogue record and pLannotate feature annotations shown in this document.]
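Description:
SERA3-bio-His is a mammalian expression plasmid built on the pTT3 backbone, designed to produce a secreted, tagged recombinant form of the Plasmodium falciparum merozoite protein SERA3 (PFB0350c). It is maintained in E. coli through a high-copy ColE1/pUC-type origin with ampicillin selection (AmpR). It also carries an Epstein-Barr virus oriP fragment, an element that supports episomal maintenance in cells supplying EBNA1. Short lac and tet promoter remnants near the bacterial origin appear to be backbone leftovers.

The expression cassette is driven by the CMV immediate early enhancer and promoter, followed by adenovirus-derived leader and splice sequences and a chimeric intron. The feature table's hit to adenoviral terminal protein on the opposite strand most likely reflects this leader region rather than a real coding element. A mouse immunoglobulin heavy chain signal sequence directs the protein into the secretory pathway. The synthetic full-length SERA3 insert of about 2.7 kb sits between retained NotI and AscI sites. The cathepsin L-like hit inside the insert probably reflects a papain-like protease domain in SERA3. All potential N-linked glycosylation sites were removed by replacing the serine or threonine of each sequon with alanine, so the parasite protein is not aberrantly glycosylated in mammalian cells. At the C terminus, the backbone supplies rat CD4 domains 3 and 4, a peptide substrate for enzymatic biotinylation, and a 6xHis tag, and the cassette ends in a rabbit β-globin polyadenylation signal. Only the CD4 portion of this tag is annotated in the feature table.

The product is an enzymatically monobiotinylated protein that can be captured on streptavidin or purified through the His tag. The plasmid belongs to a library of merozoite cell surface and secreted recombinant proteins.
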