Addgene plasmid #50815: SERA3-bio-His
Purpose: Expresses enzymatically monobiotinylated full length SERA3
Depositing lab: Gavin Wright. Depositing organization: Wellcome Sanger Institute. Publication: Towards a comprehensive Plasmodium falciparum merozoite cell surface and secreted recombinant protein library. Zenonos ZA, Rayner JC, Wright GJ. Malar J. 2014 Mar 12;13(1):93. doi: 10.1186/1475-2875-13-93. PubMed 24620899.
Backbone
  Vector backbone: pTT3
  Backbone manufacturer: Yves Durocher
  Backbone size w/o insert (bp): 6670
  Modifications to backbone: Addition of CD4, biotinylation sequence, 6xhis tags
  Vector type: Mammalian Expression
Growth in bacteria
  Bacterial resistance: Ampicillin, 100 μg/mL
  Growth temperature: 37°C
  Growth strain: Top10
  Copy number: High Copy
Gene/Insert
  Gene/Insert name: SERA3 (alt name: PFB0350c)
  Species: P. falciparum
  Insert size (bp): 2741
  Mutation: all potential N-linked glycosylation sites (N-X-S/T, where X is not proline) were systematically removed by substituting alanine for serine/threonine at these sites.
  Promoter: CMV
  Tag / fusion protein: ratCD4d3+4,biotinylation sequence, 6xHis (C terminal on backbone)
  Cloning method: Restriction Enzyme; 5′ cloning site NotI (not destroyed); 3′ cloning site AscI (not destroyed)
  Sequencing primers: 5′ CMV-F; 3′ EBVori-F (5'-CCACTCAGTGTTGGCAAATG-3')
Resource information
  A portion of this plasmid was derived from a plasmid made by: pTT3 was obtained from Yves Durocher, National Research Council of Canada
Terms and licenses: Academic/Nonprofit Terms; Industry Terms: Not Available to Industry
Depositor comments: Made by gene synthesis
How to cite: SERA3-bio-His was a gift from Gavin Wright (Addgene plasmid # 50815 ; http://n2t.net/addgene:50815 ; RRID:Addgene_50815)
