>Addgene plasmid #50815 | SERA3-bio-His | addgene partial sequence | sequence record 78704 | EBVori-F 5'-CCACTCAGTGTTGGCAAATG-3'
ACTACAGTCAGAGAACCCCTTTGTGTTTGGTCCCCCCCCGTGTCACATGTGGAACAGGGCCCAGTTGGCA
AGTTGTACCAACCAACTGAAGGGATTACATGCACTGCCCCGCGAAGAAGGGGCAGAGATGTCGTAGTCAG
GTTTAGTTCGTCCGGGGCGGGGATCGATCCTCTAGCTAGAGATCTCCGAGGGATCTCGACCAAATGATTT
GCCCTCCCATATGTCCTTCCGAGTGAGAGACACAAAAAATTCCAACACACTATTGCAATGAAAATAAATT
TCCTTTATTAGCCAGAGGTCGAGGTCGGGGGATCCTTAATTAATCACGTGTCTAGACTCAATGGTGGTGA
TGGTGGTGGGGGCCCAGAGGGGCCAGAGGAGGCAGGTTCCTGTCCCTGTGGTTCCACAGCATCTTCTGGG
CGTCCAGGATGTGGTGCAGGCTGCCGGAATTCAACCCTTTGGATAAAACCTGGATCTTGGAGTCCATCTT
GACCTCTTCACCTTCACTCAGTAGACATTGCCACACCCCTGCTTCAGGGGCCTGCACTTGAATCACTTTC
TCCTGCCTGGAGACCCTGGCCTCCTGATTCTCCTGCTTCAAGATCAGTCTCATCTTGGGTGAGGTGGGTC
CCATCACCTCACAGGTCAAAGTGTTGCTGTCGGGCTGAGTCACTTTCATCACCACCAGGTTCACTTCCTG
ATACAGTATCCCTCTGTCCAGAGTCAGGGTCAGGTTGCCAGAACCAGCAAACTGAAGGGAGACCTGGGGT
ATCTGAAGGGTGAGTGGGAGCGTTTCGGACAGCTGGAACTTGGGGTTGCTAGTAGACTTCTGCACAGACA
CCTTTTGGTTCTTTAGGGAGAA
