>Addgene plasmid #50815 | SERA3-bio-His | addgene partial sequence | sequence record 79471 | CMV-F 5'-CGCAAATGGGCGGTAGGCGTG-3'
ACCGTCAGATCCTCACTCTCTTCCGCATCGCTGTCTGCGAGGGCCAGCTGTTGGGCTCGCGGTTGAGGAC
AAACTCTTCGCGGTCTTTCCAGTACTCTTGGATCGGAAACCCGTCGGCCTCCGAACGGTACTCCGCCACC
GAGGGACCTGAGCGAGTCCGCATCGACCGGATCGGAAAACCTCTCGAGAAAGGCGTCTAACCAGTCACAG
TCGCAAGGTAGGCTGAGCACCGTGGCGGGCGGCAGCGGGTGGCGGTCGGGGTTGTTTCTGGCGGAGGTGC
TGCTGATGATGTAATTAAAGTAGGCGGTCTTGAGACGGCGGATGGTCGAGGTGAGGTGTGGCAGGCTTGA
GATCCAGCTGTTGGGGTGAGTACTCCCTCTCAAAAGCGGGCATTACTTCTGCGCTAAGATTGTCAGTTTC
CAAAAACGAGGAGGATTTGATATTCACCTGGCCCGATCTGGCCATACACTTGAGTGACAATGACATCCAC
TTTGCCTTTCTCTCCACAGGTGTCCACTCCCAGGTCCAAGTTTGCCACCATGGAGTTTCAGACCCAGGTA
CTCATGTCCCTGCTGCTCTGCATGTCTGGTGCGGCCGCAACAACAGTGGACGAGAGCACCAAAGAGGGCA
GCCAGAACCCCAAGAACAGCGCCAGCACAACACCAGCCAGCGGCTCTCAGAAGGGCAGCAGCTCTGAGTC
TCCTGGCAGCAGCGTGGAAAAGCAGAGCCAGGAAAGCAACAAAGAGTCCACCAACGGCGGCAACGTGGTG
TCCCAGGGAACCCCCGCCAATACCTTCGGCCAGAACAGCAACAACCCCGCCGATAGCCCTCAGGGCACCA
GCACACTGCCTAGCCCCCC
